Addgene plasmid #218243: pAAV-synmiR-5-mRuby-Pro-EGFP-8×8
Purpose: Expresses EGFP in mammalian cells regulated by a synthetic microRNA-based dosage compensation circuit
Depositing lab: Michael Elowitz. Depositing organization: California Institute of Technology.
Backbone
  Vector backbone: pAAV
  Backbone size w/o insert (bp): 3048
  Total vector size (bp): 5991
  Vector type: Mammalian Expression, AAV, Synthetic Biology
Growth in bacteria
  Bacterial resistance: Ampicillin, 100 μg/mL
  Growth temperature: 37°C
  Growth strain: NEB Stable
  Copy number: High Copy
Gene/Insert
  Gene/Insert name: synPolyA-synmiR5-mRuby-EF1a-CMVe_MeP-EGFP-MRE5_8×8
  Species: H. sapiens (human)
  Cloning method: Restriction Enzyme; 5′ cloning site MluI (not destroyed); 3′ cloning site PspOMI (not destroyed)
  Sequencing primers: 5′ pBR322ori-F; 3′ SV40pA-R
Terms and licenses: Academic/Nonprofit Terms; Industry Terms: Not Available to Industry
How to cite: pAAV-synmiR-5-mRuby-Pro-EGFP-8×8 was a gift from Michael Elowitz (Addgene plasmid # 218243 ; http://n2t.net/addgene:218243 ; RRID:Addgene_218243)
