[The description below was written by a language model from this plasmid's Addgene catalogue record and pLannotate feature annotations shown in this document.]
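Description:
pAAV-synmiR-5-mRuby-Pro-EGFP-8×8 is a 5,991 bp AAV transfer plasmid for mammalian expression, built on a pAAV backbone and classed as a synthetic biology construct. It replicates in bacteria from a high-copy ColE1/pUC-type origin, is selected with ampicillin through the bla gene, and also carries an f1 phage origin. The payload lies between AAV2 inverted terminal repeats, which allow the cassette to be packaged into recombinant AAV particles. The annotation detects the right-hand ITR in full, but the left-hand one only as two short fragments. This may reflect a truncated or incompletely sequenced repeat.

The insert consists of two divergently oriented transcription units that together form a microRNA-based dosage compensation circuit. On the reverse strand, an EF-1α core promoter drives mRuby3, followed by a synthetic microRNA (synmiR-5) and a synthetic poly(A) signal. The annotated miR-30a flanking sequence suggests the microRNA sits in a miR-30a-derived scaffold. On the forward strand, a CMV enhancer fused to a Mecp2 promoter fragment drives EGFP, terminated by the SV40 poly(A) signal. According to the insert name, the region between EGFP and that signal carries matching microRNA response elements (MRE5, "8×8"), although these are not annotated in the feature table and the record does not explain the "8×8" notation.

Because the microRNA and its EGFP target are encoded on the same DNA, both rise with copy number, forming an incoherent feed-forward arrangement. This is expected to buffer EGFP output against variation in delivered gene dose, with mRuby3 reporting on dosage. The construct is used to express EGFP in mammalian cells under this compensating control.
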