Features (pLannotate 1.2.2; 18 found; start..end, strand, type, name):
    653..1241    +  rep_origin     ori: high-copy-number ColE1/pMB1/pBR322/pUC origin of replication
   1314..1341    +  repeat_region  AAV2 ITR (fragment): inverted terminal repeat of adeno-associated virus serotype 2 inverted
   1370..1397    +  repeat_region  AAV2 ITR (fragment): inverted terminal repeat of adeno-associated virus serotype 2 inverted
   1447..1495    -  polyA_signal   poly(A) signal: synthetic polyadenylation signal
   1545..1671    -  ncRNA          3' miR-30a: sequence downstream of the 71-nt precursor of the human miR-30a microRNA (Zeng et al., 2002) miRNA
   1875..2585    -  CDS            mRuby3: mRuby3 is a basic (constitutively fluorescent) red fluorescent protein published in 2016, derived from Entacmaea quadricolor. It has low acid sensitivity.
   2607..2818    -  promoter       EF-1α core promoter: core promoter for human elongation factor EF-1α
   2863..3166    +  enhancer       CMV enhancer: human cytomegalovirus immediate early enhancer
   3167..3342    +  promoter       Mecp2 promoter (fragment): promoter for selective expression in neurons (Adachi et al., 2005; Gray et al., 2011)
   3410..4126    +  CDS            EGFP: EGFP is a basic (constitutively fluorescent) green fluorescent protein published in 1996, derived from Aequorea victoria. It is reported to be a rapidly-maturing weak dimer with moderate acid sensitivity.
   4409..4530    +  polyA_signal   SV40 poly(A) signal: SV40 polyadenylation signal
   4556..4696    +  repeat_region  AAV2 ITR: inverted terminal repeat of adeno-associated virus serotype 2 inverted
   4701..4752    -  misc_feature   bom (fragment): basis of mobility region from pBR322
   4771..5226    +  rep_origin     f1 ori (sequence partly withheld): f1 bacteriophage origin of replication; arrow indicates direction of (+) strand synthesis
   5227..5276    -  misc_feature   bom (fragment): basis of mobility region from pBR322
   5378..5413    -  CDS            rop (fragment): Rop protein, which maintains plasmids at low copy number; rop
   5508..5612    +  promoter       AmpR promoter: bla
   5613..482     +  CDS            AmpR (across the origin): β-lactamase; bla; confers resistance to ampicillin, carbenicillin, and related antibiotics
>Addgene plasmid #218243 | pAAV-synmiR-5-mRuby-Pro-EGFP-8×8 | addgene full sequence | sequence record 494518 | Addgene NGS Result
TGAGTGATAACACTGCGGCCAACTTACTTCTGACAACGATCGGAGGACCGAAGGAGCTAACCGCTTTTTT
GCACAACATGGGGGATCATGTAACTCGCCTTGATCGTTGGGAACCGGAGCTGAATGAAGCCATACCAAAC
GACGAGCGTGACACCACGATGCCTGTAGCAATGGCAACAACGTTGCGCAAACTATTAACTGGCGAACTAC
TTACTCTAGCTTCCCGGCAACAATTAATAGACTGGATGGAGGCGGATAAAGTTGCAGGACCACTTCTGCG
CTCGGCCCTTCCGGCTGGCTGGTTTATTGCTGATAAATCTGGAGCCGGTGAGCGTGGGTCTCGCGGTATC
ATTGCAGCACTGGGGCCAGATGGTAAGCCCTCCCGTATCGTAGTTATCTACACGACGGGGAGTCAGGCAA
CTATGGATGAACGAAATAGACAGATCGCTGAGATAGGTGCCTCACTGATTAAGCATTGGTAACTGTCAGA
CCAAGTTTACTCATATATACTTTAGATTGATTTAAAACTTCATTTTTAATTTAAAAGGATCTAGGTGAAG
ATCCTTTTTGATAATCTCATGACCAAAATCCCTTAACGTGAGTTTTCGTTCCACTGAGCGTCAGACCCCG
TAGAAAAGATCAAAGGATCTTCTTGAGATCCTTTTTTTCTGCGCGTAATCTGCTGCTTGCAAACAAAAAA
ACCACCGCTACCAGCGGTGGTTTGTTTGCCGGATCAAGAGCTACCAACTCTTTTTCCGAAGGTAACTGGC
TTCAGCAGAGCGCAGATACCAAATACTGTTCTTCTAGTGTAGCCGTAGTTAGGCCACCACTTCAAGAACT
CTGTAGCACCGCCTACATACCTCGCTCTGCTAATCCTGTTACCAGTGGCTGCTGCCAGTGGCGATAAGTC
GTGTCTTACCGGGTTGGACTCAAGACGATAGTTACCGGATAAGGCGCAGCGGTCGGGCTGAACGGGGGGT
TCGTGCACACAGCCCAGCTTGGAGCGAACGACCTACACCGAACTGAGATACCTACAGCGTGAGCTATGAG
AAAGCGCCACGCTTCCCGAAGGGAGAAAGGCGGACAGGTATCCGGTAAGCGGCAGGGTCGGAACAGGAGA
GCGCACGAGGGAGCTTCCAGGGGGAAACGCCTGGTATCTTTATAGTCCTGTCGGGTTTCGCCACCTCTGA
CTTGAGCGTCGATTTTTGTGATGCTCGTCAGGGGGGCGGAGCCTATGGAAAAACGCCAGCAACGCGGCCT
TTTTACGGTTCCTGGCCTTTTGCTGGCCTTTTGCTCACATGTCCTGCAGGCAGCTGCGCGCTCGCTCGCT
CACTGAGGCCGCCCGGGCGTCGGGCGACCTTTGGTCGCCCGGCCTCAGTGAGCGAGCGAGCGCGCAGAGA
GGGAGTGGCCAACTCCATCACTAGGGGTTCCTGCGGCCGCACGCGTCACACAAAAAACCAACACACAGAT
CTAATGAAAATAAAGATCTTTTATTATTTCTTCCACAAGCCTGCAGGAAAAAGAAAGAGGATGAATGGTC
AGGAAAAGTGATTTAATTTATACCATTTTAATTCAGCTTTGTAAAAATGTATCAAAGAGATAGCAAGGTA
TTCAGTTTTAGTAAACAAGATAATTGCTCGAATTCTAGCCCCTTGAAGTCCGAGGCAGTAGGCATAGCAT
CTATCTAACGGTTTGATACATCTGTGGCTTCACTATCAAACCGTTAGATAGATGCTGCGCTCACTGTCAA
CAGCAATATACCTTCTCGAGCCTTCTGTTGGGTTAAGAAGTCGAAGTAATCCCAGCAAGTGTTTCCAAGA
TGTGCAGGCAACGATTCTGTAAAGTACTGAAGCCTCATTCAAACTTACCTGCTACTTATATAGCTCGTCC
ATGCCACCACCAAGGTTGCTGTATTTGGCAACTGCCACTTCTCTTTGCACTACGTAGGTTTCATTGTCAC
TCTCCTCGATCCTTTCCAGGCGGTGATCAACGGCATGGACACCGGGCATCTTGATGTTCCCGACGGTCTT
TTTTGACCTGTAAGTTGTCACGAAGTTGCAGTGCAGATGGCCACCACCATCAACTTTCAGTGCGATGTCA
GTGTATCCTCTCAGACCACCATCTGCTGGATACATCATCTCTGTATTAGGCTCCCAACCCTTGGTCTTCT
TCTGCATCACGGGACCATTGGAGGGAAAGTTTACCCCTCTGACCTTGACGTTGTAGACGAGCTCGCCATC
CTCAAGGCTGGTGTCCTGCGTGACGGTGACGACTCCACCATCTTCGTATCTCGTAACTCTTTCCCAAGTA
AAACCCTCAGGAAAGGACTGTTTAAAGAAATCAGGGATGTCGGCCGGGTACTTGATAAAGGTACGGCTGC
CATACATGAACGACGTGGCAAGAATGTCAAAGGCAAATGGCAGGGGTCCTCCCTCGATGACTTTGATCCT
CATGGTTTGCACTCCCTCGTACGGTCTGCCTTCTCCTTCACCTGTGCATTTGAATTGGTGGCCGTTGACC
GAACCTTCCATGACCACCTTCATACGCATATTTTCCTTGATCAGCTCTTCGCCCTTAGACACCATGGTGG
CGTCGACTCACGACACCTGTGTTCTGGCGGCAAACCCGTTGCGAAAAAGAACGTTCACGGCGACTACTGC
ACTTATATACGGTTCTCCCCCACCCTCGGGAAAAAGGCGGAGCCAGTACACGACATCACTTTCCCAGTTT
ACCCCGCGCCACCTTCTCTAGGCACCGGTTCAATTGCCGACCCCTCCCCCCAACTTCTCGGGGACTGTGG
GCGATGTGCGCTCTGCCCACTGACGGGCACCGGAGCCCTATGACTTGCATAGCTGCGTATGGCGTTACAT
AACTTACGGTAAATGGCCCGCCTGGCTGACCGCCCAACGACCCCCGCCCATTGACGTCAATAATGACGTA
TGTTCCCATAGTAACGCCAATAGGGACTTTCCATTGACGTCAATGGGTGGAGTATTTACGGTAAACTGCC
CACTTGGCAGTACATCAAGTGTATCATATGCCAAGTACGCCCCCTATTGACGTCAATGACGGTAAATGGC
CCGCCTGGCATTATGCCCAGTACATGACCTTATGGGACTTTCCTACTTGGCAGTACATCTACGTATTAGT
CATCGCTATTACCATGAATTGAGGGCGTCACCGCTAAGGCTCCGCCCCAGCCTGGGCTCCACAACCAATG
AAGGGTAATCTCGACAAAGAGCAAGGGGTGGGGCGCGGGCGCGCAGGTGCAGCAGCACACAGGCTGGTCG
GGAGGGCGGGGCGCGACGTCTGCCGTGCGGGGTCCCGGCATCGGTTGCGCGCGCGCTCCCTCCTCTCGGA
GAGAGGGCTGTGGTAAAACCCGTCCGGAAACCACTTAAGCTTCGCCACCATGGTGAGCAAGGGCGAGGAG
CTGTTCACCGGGGTGGTGCCCATCCTGGTCGAGCTGGACGGCGACGTAAACGGCCACAAGTTCAGCGTGT
CCGGCGAGGGCGAGGGCGATGCCACCTACGGCAAGCTGACCCTGAAGTTCATCTGCACCACCGGCAAGCT
GCCCGTGCCCTGGCCCACCCTCGTGACCACCCTGACCTACGGCGTGCAGTGCTTCAGCCGCTACCCCGAC
CACATGAAGCAGCACGACTTCTTCAAGTCCGCCATGCCCGAAGGCTACGTCCAGGAGCGCACCATCTTCT
TCAAGGACGACGGCAACTACAAGACCCGCGCCGAGGTGAAGTTCGAGGGCGACACCCTGGTGAACCGCAT
CGAGCTGAAGGGCATCGACTTCAAGGAGGACGGCAACATCCTGGGGCACAAGCTGGAGTACAACTACAAC
AGCCACAACGTCTATATCATGGCCGACAAGCAGAAGAACGGCATCAAGGTGAACTTCAAGATCCGCCACA
ACATCGAGGACGGCAGCGTGCAGCTCGCCGACCACTACCAGCAGAACACCCCCATCGGCGACGGCCCCGT
GCTGCTGCCCGACAACCACTACCTGAGCACCCAGTCCGCCCTGAGCAAAGACCCCAACGAGAAGCGCGAT
CACATGGTCCTGCTGGAGTTCGTGACCGCCGCCGGGATCACTCTCGGCATGGACGAGCTGTACAAGTAGT
TCTTTGACCATGAGTAATCTCGGTTTGATACAACAATTCCATGAGTAATCTCGGTTTGATAATCACTTGC
CATGAGTAATCTCGGTTTGATACAACTGGACCATGAGTAATCTCGGTTTGATAACTAGTTCTTTGACCAT
GAGTAATCTCGGTTTGATACAACAATTCCATGAGTAATCTCGGTTTGATAATCACTTGCCATGAGTAATC
TCGGTTTGATACAACTGGACCATGAGTAATCTCGGTTTGATAAGGGCCCATCGATACCGAGCGCTAGCAA
CTTGTTTATTGCAGCTTATAATGGTTACAAATAAAGCAATAGCATCACAAATTTCACAAATAAAGCATTT
TTTTCACTGCATTCTAGTTGTGGTTTGTCCAAACTCATCAATGTATCTTATCATGTCTGCGGACCGAGCG
GCCGCAGGAACCCCTAGTGATGGAGTTGGCCACTCCCTCTCTGCGCGCTCGCTCGCTCACTGAGGCCGGG
CGACCAAAGGTCGCCCGACGCCCGGGCTTTGCCCGGGCGGCCTCAGTGAGCGAGCGAGCGCGCAGCTGCC
TGCAGGGGCGCCTGATGCGGTATTTTCTCCTTACGCATCTGTGCGGTATTTCACACCGCATA
[95 nt withheld, positions 4753-4847]
T
[46 nt withheld, positions 4849-4894]
C
[141 nt withheld, positions 4896-5036]
CCTTTGACGTTGGAGTCCACGTTCTTT
[37 nt withheld, positions 5064-5100]
ACTCTATCTCGGGCTATTCTTTTGATTTATAAGGGATTTTGCCGATTTCGGTCTATTGGTTAAAAAATGA
GCTGATTTAACAAAAATTTAACGCGAATTTTAACAAAATATTAACGTTTACAATTTTATGGTGCACTCTC
AGTACAATCTGCTCTGATGCCGCATAGTTAAGCCAGCCCCGACACCCGCCAACACCCGCTGACGCGCCCT
GACGGGCTTGTCTGCTCCCGGCATCCGCTTACAGACAAGCTGTGACCGTCTCCGGGAGCTGCATGTGTCA
GAGGTTTTCACCGTCATCACCGAAACGCGCGAGACGAAAGGGCCTCGTGATACGCCTATTTTTATAGGTT
AATGTCATGATAATAATGGTTTCTTAGACGTCAGGTGGCACTTTTCGGGGAAATGTGCGCGGAACCCCTA
TTTGTTTATTTTTCTAAATACATTCAAATATGTATCCGCTCATGAGACAATAACCCTGATAAATGCTTCA
ATAATATTGAAAAAGGAAGAGTATGAGTATTCAACATTTCCGTGTCGCCCTTATTCCCTTTTTTGCGGCA
TTTTGCCTTCCTGTTTTTGCTCACCCAGAAACGCTGGTGAAAGTAAAAGATGCTGAAGATCAGTTGGGTG
CACGAGTGGGTTACATCGAACTGGATCTCAACAGCGGTAAGATCCTTGAGAGTTTTCGCCCCGAAGAACG
TTTTCCAATGATGAGCACTTTTAAAGTTCTGCTATGTGGCGCGGTATTATCCCGTATTGACGCCGGGCAA
GAGCAACTCGGTCGCCGCATACACTATTCTCAGAATGACTTGGTTGAGTACTCACCAGTCACAGAAAAGC
ATCTTACGGATGGCATGACAGTAAGAGAATTATGCAGTGCTGCCATAACCA
